Addgene plasmid #195447: pMN-319
Purpose: Lentiviral Integratable mCherry Reporter for synZiFTR ZF1
Depositing lab: Ahmad Khalil. Depositing organization: Boston University Main Campus. Publication: Multidimensional control of therapeutic human cell function with synthetic gene circuits. Li HS, Israni DV, Gagnon KA, Gan KA, Raymond MH, Sander JD, Roybal KT, Joung JK, Wong WW, Khalil AS. Science. 2022 Dec 16;378(6625):1227-1234. doi: 10.1126/science.ade0156. Epub 2022 Dec 15. PubMed 36520914.
Backbone
  Vector backbone: pHR
  Vector type: Mammalian Expression, Lentiviral
Growth in bacteria
  Bacterial resistance: Ampicillin, 100 μg/mL
  Growth temperature: 37°C
  Growth strain: NEB Stable
  Copy number: Unknown
Gene/Insert
  Gene/Insert name: 8X ZF1 BS - minCMV - mCherry
  Species: Synthetic
  Cloning method: Gibson Cloning
Terms and licenses: Academic/Nonprofit Terms; Industry Terms: Not Available to Industry
How to cite: pMN-319 was a gift from Ahmad Khalil (Addgene plasmid # 195447 ; http://n2t.net/addgene:195447 ; RRID:Addgene_195447)
