[The description below was written by a language model from this plasmid's Addgene catalogue record and pLannotate feature annotations shown in this document.]
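Description:
pMN-319 is a lentiviral transfer plasmid built on the pHR backbone that carries an integratable mCherry reporter for the synthetic zinc-finger transcription regulator (synZiFTR) system, specifically for regulators using the ZF1 DNA-binding domain. It is propagated in E. coli through a high-copy ColE1/pUC-type origin and selected with ampicillin via the β-lactamase gene. The plasmid backbone outside the viral region also retains remnants typical of older pHR-derived vectors, including an SV40 promoter followed by gpt fragments, SV40 small t intron and poly(A) sequences, and short pBR322-derived fragments (TcR, bom, rop). These appear to be legacy sequences rather than functional parts of the reporter.

The viral genome is bounded by a truncated HIV-1 5' LTR and a self-inactivating ΔU3 3' LTR. It contains the Ψ packaging signal with a partial gag sequence, the Rev response element for Rev-dependent nuclear export of the genomic RNA, and the cPPT/CTS element. According to the catalogue entry, the payload consists of eight copies of the ZF1 binding site upstream of a minimal CMV promoter driving mCherry. The feature table annotates the minimal promoter, mCherry and a downstream WPRE, which enhances transcript expression, but not the synthetic binding-site array, which presumably occupies the unannotated stretch just upstream of the promoter. Because the minimal promoter should have little activity on its own, mCherry expression is expected to depend on recruitment of a ZF1-based synthetic activator to the binding sites. After packaging and transduction, the cassette integrates into mammalian cells to give a stable fluorescent readout of ZF1 synZiFTR activity in synthetic gene circuits. No mammalian selection marker is evident within the viral region.
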