Features (pLannotate 1.2.2; 33 found; start..end, strand, type, name):
     38..106     +  CDS            nef (fragment): NEF_HV1Z2 - Experimental evidence at protein level: Swiss-Prot protein existence level 1. Extracellular Nef protein targets CD4(+) T-lymphocytes for apoptosis by interacting with CXCR4 surface receptors. From Human immunodeficiency virus type 1 group M subtype D (isolate Z2/CDC-Z34) (HIV-1).
    108..341     +  LTR            3' LTR (ΔU3): self-inactivating 3' long terminal repeat (LTR) from HIV-1
    366..384     -  promoter       SP6 promoter: promoter for bacteriophage SP6 RNA polymerase
    612..891     +  CDS            TcR (fragment): tetracycline efflux protein; tet; confers resistance to tetracycline
    892..940     -  misc_feature   bom (fragment): basis of mobility region from pBR322
   1042..1077    -  CDS            rop (fragment): Rop protein, which maintains plasmids at low copy number; rop
   1172..1276    +  promoter       AmpR promoter: bla
   1277..2137    +  CDS            AmpR: β-lactamase; bla; confers resistance to ampicillin, carbenicillin, and related antibiotics
   2308..2896    +  rep_origin     ori: high-copy-number ColE1/pMB1/pBR322/pUC origin of replication
   3079..3135    +  CDS            lacI (fragment): lac repressor; lacI; The lac repressor binds to the lac operator to inhibit transcription in E. coli. This inhibition can be relieved by adding lactose or isopropyl-β-D-thiogalactopyranoside (IPTG).
   3142..3471    +  promoter       SV40 promoter: SV40 enhancer and early promoter
   3671..3790    +  CDS            gpt (fragment): XGPT_ECOLI - Also known as gpp, gxu. Experimental evidence at protein level: Swiss-Prot protein existence level 1. Purine salvage pathway enzyme that catalyzes the transfer of the ribosyl-5-phosphate group from 5-phospho-alpha-D-ribose 1- diphosphate (PRPP) to the N9 position of the 6-oxopurines guanine and xanthine to form the corresponding ribonucleotides GMP (guanosine 5'- monophosphate) and XMP (xanthosine 5'-monophosphate), with the release of PPi. To a lesser extent, also acts on hypoxanthine (PubMed:9100006, PubMed:3886014). Does not ribophosphorylate adenine (PubMed:3886014). From Esch
   3790..4125    +  CDS            gpt (fragment): XGPT_ECOLI - Also known as gpp, gxu. Experimental evidence at protein level: Swiss-Prot protein existence level 1. Purine salvage pathway enzyme that catalyzes the transfer of the ribosyl-5-phosphate group from 5-phospho-alpha-D-ribose 1- diphosphate (PRPP) to the N9 position of the 6-oxopurines guanine and xanthine to form the corresponding ribonucleotides GMP (guanosine 5'- monophosphate) and XMP (xanthosine 5'-monophosphate), with the release of PPi. To a lesser extent, also acts on hypoxanthine (PubMed:9100006, PubMed:3886014). Does not ribophosphorylate adenine (PubMed:3886014). From Esch
   4220..4525    +  CDS            frsA (fragment): FRSA_ECOLI - Also known as yafA. Experimental evidence at protein level: Swiss-Prot protein existence level 1. Catalyzes the hydrolysis of esters (PubMed:15808744). Displays esterase activity toward pNP-butyrate (PubMed:15808744). May stimulate mixed-acid fermentation by acting as a fermentation/respiration switch that down-regulates respiration and up- regulates fermentation rates (PubMed:15169777). From Escherichia coli (strain K12).
   4529..4603    +  CDS            small t antigen (fragment): SV40 (simian virus 40) small t antigen
   4605..4670    +  intron         small t intron: SV40 (simian virus 40) small t antigen intron
   4800..4820    +  CDS            SV40 NLS: nuclear localization signal of SV40 (simian virus 40) large T antigen
   5139..5222    +  CDS            large T antigen (fragment): large T antigen from SV40 (simian virus 40)
   5245..5379    +  polyA_signal   SV40 poly(A) signal: SV40 polyadenylation signal
   5546..5875    +  CDS            nef (fragment): NEF_HV1BR - Experimental evidence at protein level: Swiss-Prot protein existence level 1. Extracellular Nef protein targets CD4(+) T-lymphocytes for apoptosis by interacting with CXCR4 surface receptors (PubMed:14990729). From Human immunodeficiency virus type 1 group M subtype B (isolate BRU/LAI) (HIV-1).
   5923..6180    +  LTR            5' LTR (truncated): truncated 5' long terminal repeat (LTR) from HIV-1
   6227..6352    +  misc_feature   HIV-1 Ψ: packaging signal of human immunodeficiency virus type 1
   6336..6674    +  CDS            HIV-1 gag (fragment): gag protein from human immunodeficiency virus 1; gag
   6849..7082    +  misc_feature   RRE: The Rev response element (RRE) of HIV-1 allows for Rev-dependent mRNA export from the nucleus to the cytoplasm.
   7459..7559    +  CDS            Rev (fragment): human immunodeficiency virus 1 (HIV-1) Rev protein; rev; enhances nuclear export of unspliced and incompletely spliced viral mRNAs
   7596..7713    +  misc_feature   cPPT/CTS: central polypurine tract and central termination sequence of HIV-1
   7750..7773    -  misc_feature   MCS (fragment): pBluescript multiple cloning site
   8165..8201    +  promoter       minimal CMV promoter (fragment): human cytomegalovirus (CMV) immediate early promoter
   8251..8960    +  CDS            mCherry (fragment): monomeric derivative of DsRed fluorescent protein (Shaner et al., 2004) mammalian codon-optimized
   8973..9003    +  misc_feature   MCS (fragment): pUC18/19 multiple cloning site
   9004..9022    +  misc_feature   MCS (fragment): pBluescript multiple cloning site
   9022..9610    +  misc_feature   WPRE: woodchuck hepatitis virus posttranscriptional regulatory element
   9611..21      +  misc_feature   MCS (fragment) (across the origin): pBluescript multiple cloning site
>Addgene plasmid #195447 | pMN-319 | addgene full sequence | sequence record 384849 | Addgene NGS Result
CGATACCGTCGACCTCGAGGGAATTAATTCGAGCTCGGTACCTTTAAGACCAATGACTTACAAGGCAGCT
GTAGATCTTAGCCACTTTTTAAAAGAAAAGGGGGGACTGGAAGGGCTAATTCACTCCCAACGAAGACAAG
ATCTGCTTTTTGCTTGTACTGGGTCTCTCTGGTTAGACCAGATCTGAGCCTGGGAGCTCTCTGGCTAACT
AGGGAACCCACTGCTTAAGCCTCAATAAAGCTTGCCTTGAGTGCTTCAAGTAGTGTGTGCCCGTCTGTTG
TGTGACTCTGGTAACTAGAGATCCCTCAGACCCTTTTAGTCAGTGTGGAAAATCTCTAGCAGCATCTAGA
ATTAATTCCGTGTATTCTATAGTGTCACCTAAATCGTATGTGTATGATACATAAGGTTATGTATTAATTG
TAGCCGCGTTCTAACGACAATATGTACAAGCCTAATTGTGTAGCATCTGGCTTACTGAAGCAGACCCTAT
CATCTCTCTCGTAAACTGCCGTCAGAGTCGGTTTGGTTGGACGAACCTTCTGAGTTTCTGGTAACGCCGT
CCCGCACCCGGAAATGGTCAGCGAACCAATCAGCAGGGTCATCGCTAGCCAGATCCTCTACGCCGGACGC
ATCGTGGCCGGCATCACCGGCGCCACAGGTGCGGTTGCTGGCGCCTATATCGCCGACATCACCGATGGGG
AAGATCGGGCTCGCCACTTCGGGCTCATGAGCGCTTGTTTCGGCGTGGGTATGGTGGCAGGCCCCGTGGC
CGGGGGACTGTTGGGCGCCATCTCCTTGCATGCACCATTCCTTGCGGCGGCGGTGCTCAACGGCCTCAAC
CTACTACTGGGCTGCTTCCTAATGCAGGAGTCGCATAAGGGAGAGCGTCGAATGGTGCACTCTCAGTACA
ATCTGCTCTGATGCCGCATAGTTAAGCCAGCCCCGACACCCGCCAACACCCGCTGACGCGCCCTGACGGG
CTTGTCTGCTCCCGGCATCCGCTTACAGACAAGCTGTGACCGTCTCCGGGAGCTGCATGTGTCAGAGGTT
TTCACCGTCATCACCGAAACGCGCGAGACGAAAGGGCCTCGTGATACGCCTATTTTTATAGGTTAATGTC
ATGATAATAATGGTTTCTTAGACGTCAGGTGGCACTTTTCGGGGAAATGTGCGCGGAACCCCTATTTGTT
TATTTTTCTAAATACATTCAAATATGTATCCGCTCATGAGACAATAACCCTGATAAATGCTTCAATAATA
TTGAAAAAGGAAGAGTATGAGTATTCAACATTTCCGTGTCGCCCTTATTCCCTTTTTTGCGGCATTTTGC
CTTCCTGTTTTTGCTCACCCAGAAACGCTGGTGAAAGTAAAAGATGCTGAAGATCAGTTGGGTGCACGAG
TGGGTTACATCGAACTGGATCTCAACAGCGGTAAGATCCTTGAGAGTTTTCGCCCCGAAGAACGTTTTCC
AATGATGAGCACTTTTAAAGTTCTGCTATGTGGCGCGGTATTATCCCGTATTGACGCCGGGCAAGAGCAA
CTCGGTCGCCGCATACACTATTCTCAGAATGACTTGGTTGAGTACTCACCAGTCACAGAAAAGCATCTTA
CGGATGGCATGACAGTAAGAGAATTATGCAGTGCTGCCATAACCATGAGTGATAACACTGCGGCCAACTT
ACTTCTGACAACGATCGGAGGACCGAAGGAGCTAACCGCTTTTTTGCACAACATGGGGGATCATGTAACT
CGCCTTGATCGTTGGGAACCGGAGCTGAATGAAGCCATACCAAACGACGAGCGTGACACCACGATGCCTG
TAGCAATGGCAACAACGTTGCGCAAACTATTAACTGGCGAACTACTTACTCTAGCTTCCCGGCAACAATT
AATAGACTGGATGGAGGCGGATAAAGTTGCAGGACCACTTCTGCGCTCGGCCCTTCCGGCTGGCTGGTTT
ATTGCTGATAAATCTGGAGCCGGTGAGCGTGGGTCTCGCGGTATCATTGCAGCACTGGGGCCAGATGGTA
AGCCCTCCCGTATCGTAGTTATCTACACGACGGGGAGTCAGGCAACTATGGATGAACGAAATAGACAGAT
CGCTGAGATAGGTGCCTCACTGATTAAGCATTGGTAACTGTCAGACCAAGTTTACTCATATATACTTTAG
ATTGATTTAAAACTTCATTTTTAATTTAAAAGGATCTAGGTGAAGATCCTTTTTGATAATCTCATGACCA
AAATCCCTTAACGTGAGTTTTCGTTCCACTGAGCGTCAGACCCCGTAGAAAAGATCAAAGGATCTTCTTG
AGATCCTTTTTTTCTGCGCGTAATCTGCTGCTTGCAAACAAAAAAACCACCGCTACCAGCGGTGGTTTGT
TTGCCGGATCAAGAGCTACCAACTCTTTTTCCGAAGGTAACTGGCTTCAGCAGAGCGCAGATACCAAATA
CTGTTCTTCTAGTGTAGCCGTAGTTAGGCCACCACTTCAAGAACTCTGTAGCACCGCCTACATACCTCGC
TCTGCTAATCCTGTTACCAGTGGCTGCTGCCAGTGGCGATAAGTCGTGTCTTACCGGGTTGGACTCAAGA
CGATAGTTACCGGATAAGGCGCAGCGGTCGGGCTGAACGGGGGGTTCGTGCACACAGCCCAGCTTGGAGC
GAACGACCTACACCGAACTGAGATACCTACAGCGTGAGCTATGAGAAAGCGCCACGCTTCCCGAAGGGAG
AAAGGCGGACAGGTATCCGGTAAGCGGCAGGGTCGGAACAGGAGAGCGCACGAGGGAGCTTCCAGGGGGA
AACGCCTGGTATCTTTATAGTCCTGTCGGGTTTCGCCACCTCTGACTTGAGCGTCGATTTTTGTGATGCT
CGTCAGGGGGGCGGAGCCTATGGAAAAACGCCAGCAACGCGGCCTTTTTACGGTTCCTGGCCTTTTGCTG
GCCTTTTGCTCACATGTTCTTTCCTGCGTTATCCCCTGATTCTGTGGATAACCGTATTACCGCCTTTGAG
TGAGCTGATACCGCTCGCCGCAGCCGAACGACCGAGCGCAGCGAGTCAGTGAGCGAGGAAGCGGAAGAGC
GCCCAATACGCAAACCGCCTCTCCCCGCGCGTTGGCCGATTCATTAATGCAGCTGTGGAATGTGTGTCAG
TTAGGGTGTGGAAAGTCCCCAGGCTCCCCAGCAGGCAGAAGTATGCAAAGCATGCATCTCAATTAGTCAG
CAACCAGGTGTGGAAAGTCCCCAGGCTCCCCAGCAGGCAGAAGTATGCAAAGCATGCATCTCAATTAGTC
AGCAACCATAGTCCCGCCCCTAACTCCGCCCATCCCGCCCCTAACTCCGCCCAGTTCCGCCCATTCTCCG
CCCCATGGCTGACTAATTTTTTTTATTTATGCAGAGGCCGAGGCCGCCTCGGCCTCTGAGCTATTCCAGA
AGTAGTGAGGAGGCTTTTTTGGAGGCCTAGGCTTTTGCAAAAAGCTTGGACACAAGACAGGCTTGCGAGA
TATGTTTGAGAATACCACTTTATCCCGCGTCAGGGAGAGGCAGTGCGTAAAAAGACGCGGACTCATGTGA
AATACTGGTTTTTAGTGCGCCAGATCTCTATAATCTCGCGCAACCTATTTTCCCCTCGAACACTTTTTAA
GCCGTAGATAAACAGGCTGGGACACTTCACATGAGCGAAAAATACATCGTCACCTGGGACATGTTGCAGA
TCCATGCACGTAAACTCGCAAGCCGACTGATGCCTTCTGAACAATGGAAAGGCATTATTGCCGTAAGCCG
TGGCGGTCTGTACCGGGTGCGTTACTGGCGCGTGAACTGGGTATTCGTCATGTCGATACCGTTTGTATTT
CCAGCTACGATCACGACAACCAGCGCGAGCTTAAAGTGCTGAAACGCGCAGAAGGCGATGGCGAAGGCTT
CATCGTTATTGATGACCTGGTGGATACCGGTGGTACTGCGGTTGCGATTCGTGAAATGTATCCAAAAGCG
CACTTTGTCACCATCTTCGCAAAACCGGCTGGTCGTCCGCTGGTTGATGACTATGTTGTTGATATCCCGC
AAGATACCTGGATTGAACAGCCGTGGGATATGGGCGTCGTATTCGTCCCGCCAATCTCCGGTCGCTAATC
TTTTCAACGCCTGGCACTGCCGGGCGTTGTTCTTTTTAACTTCAGGCGGGTTACAATAGTTTCCAGTAAG
TATTCTGGAGGCTGCATCCATGACACAGGCAAACCTGAGCGAAACCCTGTTCAAACCCCGCTTTAAACAT
CCTGAAACCTCGACGCTAGTCCGCCGCTTTAATCACGGCGCACAACCGCCTGTGCAGTCGGCCCTTGATG
GTAAAACCATCCCTCACTGGTATCGCATGATTAACCGTCTGATGTGGATCTGGCGCGGCATTGACCCACG
CGAAATCCTCGACGTCCAGGCACGTATTGTGATGAGCGATGCCGAACGTACCGACGATGATTTATACGAT
ACGGTGATTGGCTACCGTGGCGGCAACTGGATTTATGAGTGGGCCCCGGATCTTTGTGAAGGAACCTTAC
TTCTGTGGTGTGACATAATTGGACAAACTACCTACAGAGATTTAAAGCTCTAAGGTAAATATAAAATTTT
TAAGTGTATAATGTGTTAAACTACTGATTCTAATTGTTTGTGTATTTTAGATTCCAACCTATGGAACTGA
TGAATGGGAGCAGTGGTGGAATGCCTTTAATGAGGAAAACCTGTTTTGCTCAGAAGAAATGCCATCTAGT
GATGATGAGGCTACTGCTGACTCTCAACATTCTACTCCTCCAAAAAAGAAGAGAAAGGTAGAAGACCCCA
AGGACTTTCCTTCAGAATTGCTAAGTTTTTTGAGTCATGCTGTGTTTAGTAATAGAACTCTTGCTTGCTT
TGCTATTTACACCACAAAGGAAAAAGCTGCACTGCTATACAAGAAAATTATGGAAAAATATTCTGTAACC
TTTATAAGTAGGCATAACAGTTATAATCATAACATACTGTTTTTTCTTACTCCACACAGGCATAGAGTGT
CTGCTATTAATAACTATGCTCAAAAATTGTGTACCTTTAGCTTTTTAATTTGTAAAGGGGTTAATAAGGA
ATATTTGATGTATAGTGCCTTGACTAGAGATCATAATCAGCCATACCACATTTGTAGAGGTTTTACTTGC
TTTAAAAAACCTCCCACACCTCCCCCTGAACCTGAAACATAAAATGAATGCAATTGTTGTTGTTAACTTG
TTTATTGCAGCTTATAATGGTTACAAATAAAGCAATAGCATCACAAATTTCACAAATAAAGCATTTTTTT
CACTGCATTCTAGTTGTGGTTTGTCCAAACTCATCAATGTATCTTATCATGTCTGGATCAACTGGATAAC
TCAAGCTAACCAAAATCATCCCAAACTTCCCACCCCATACCCTATTACCACTGCCAATTACCTGTGGTTT
CATTTACTCTAAACCTGTGATTCCTCTGAATTATTTTCATTTTAAAGAAATTGTATTTGTTAAATATGTA
CTACAAACTTAGTAGTTGGAAGGGCTAATTCACTCCCAAAGAAGACAAGATATCCTTGATCTGTGGATCT
ACCACACACAAGGCTACTTCCCTGATTAGCAGAACTACACACCAGGGCCAGGGGTCAGATATCCACTGAC
CTTTGGATGGTGCTACAAGCTAGTACCAGTTGAGCCAGATAAGGTAGAAGAGGCCAATAAAGGAGAGAAC
ACCAGCTTGTTACACCCTGTGAGCCTGCATGGGATGGATGACCCGGAGAGAGAAGTGTTAGAGTGGAGGT
TTGACAGCCGCCTAGCATTTCATCACGTGGCCCGAGAGCTGCATCCGGAGTACTTCAAGAACTGCTGATA
TCGAGCTTGCTACAAGGGACTTTCCGCTGGGGACTTTCCAGGGAGGCGTGGCCTGGGCGGGACTGGGGAG
TGGCGAGCCCTCAGATCCTGCATATAAGCAGCTGCTTTTTGCCTGTACTGGGTCTCTCTGGTTAGACCAG
ATCTGAGCCTGGGAGCTCTCTGGCTAACTAGGGAACCCACTGCTTAAGCCTCAATAAAGCTTGCCTTGAG
TGCTTCAAGTAGTGTGTGCCCGTCTGTTGTGTGACTCTGGTAACTAGAGATCCCTCAGACCCTTTTAGTC
AGTGTGGAAAATCTCTAGCAGTGGCGCCCGAACAGGGACTTGAAAGCGAAAGGGAAACCAGAGGAGCTCT
CTCGACGCAGGACTCGGCTTGCTGAAGCGCGCACGGCAAGAGGCGAGGGGCGGCGACTGGTGAGTACGCC
AAAAATTTTGACTAGCGGAGGCTAGAAGGAGAGAGATGGGTGCGAGAGCGTCAGTATTAAGCGGGGGAGA
ATTAGATCGCGATGGGAAAAAATTCGGTTAAGGCCAGGGGGAAAGAAAAAATATAAATTAAAACATATAG
TATGGGCAAGCAGGGAGCTAGAACGATTCGCAGTTAATCCTGGCCTGTTAGAAACATCAGAAGGCTGTAG
ACAAATACTGGGACAGCTACAACCATCCCTTCAGACAGGATCAGAAGAACTTAGATCATTATATAATACA
GTAGCAACCCTCTATTGTGTGCATCAAAGGATAGAGATAAAAGACACCAAGGAAGCTTTAGACAAGATAG
AGGAAGAGCAAAACAAAAGTAAGACCACCGCACAGCAAGCGGCCGGCCGCTGATCTTCAGACCTGGAGGA
GGAGATATGAGGGACAATTGGAGAAGTGAATTATATAAATATAAAGTAGTAAAAATTGAACCATTAGGAG
TAGCACCCACCAAGGCAAAGAGAAGAGTGGTGCAGAGAGAAAAAAGAGCAGTGGGAATAGGAGCTTTGTT
CCTTGGGTTCTTGGGAGCAGCAGGAAGCACTATGGGCGCAGCGTCAATGACGCTGACGGTACAGGCCAGA
CAATTATTGTCTGGTATAGTGCAGCAGCAGAACAATTTGCTGAGGGCTATTGAGGCGCAACAGCATCTGT
TGCAACTCACAGTCTGGGGCATCAAGCAGCTCCAGGCAAGAATCCTGGCTGTGGAAAGATACCTAAAGGA
TCAACAGCTCCTGGGGATTTGGGGTTGCTCTGGAAAACTCATTTGCACCACTGCTGTGCCTTGGAATGCT
AGTTGGAGTAATAAATCTCTGGAACAGATTTGGAATCACACGACCTGGATGGAGTGGGACAGAGAAATTA
ACAATTACACAAGCTTAATACACTCCTTAATTGAAGAATCGCAAAACCAGCAAGAAAAGAATGAACAAGA
ATTATTGGAATTAGATAAATGGGCAAGTTTGTGGAATTGGTTTAACATAACAAATTGGCTGTGGTATATA
AAATTATTCATAATGATAGTAGGAGGCTTGGTAGGTTTAAGAATAGTTTTTGCTGTACTTTCTATAGTGA
ATAGAGTTAGGCAGGGATATTCACCATTATCGTTTCAGACCCACCTCCCAACCCCGAGGGGACCCGACAG
GCCCGAAGGAATAGAAGAAGAAGGTGGAGAGAGAGACAGAGACAGATCCATTCGATTAGTGAACGGATCT
CGACGGTATCGCCAAATGGCAGTATTCATCCACAATTTTAAAAGAAAAGGGGGGATTGGGGGGTACAGTG
CAGGGGAAAGAATAGTAGACATAATAGCAACAGACATACAAACTAAAGAATTACAAAAACAAATTACAAA
AATTCAAAATTTTCGGGTTTATTACAGGGACAGCAGAGATCCAGTTTGGATCGATAAGCTTGATATCGAA
TTCACGATTGAGTAACACTGTATCTAGTCTACCTACAGGGCTCGTCGAAGTCGAAGTCGACCGGATAGCG
TCAACCTCTTCGTCGAAGTCGAAGTCGACCAATCAGTTCTCCCGAGGTCGTCGAAGTCGAAGTCGACCAG
AGCCGTGCTTCCAATACGTCGAAGTCGAAGTCGACCCGGGTTTCGTAACAATCGCATGAGGATTCGCAAC
GCCTTCGTCGAAGTCGAAGTCGACCTCCCGTCTCAGTAAAGGTCGTCGAAGTCGAAGTCGACCAATCGGA
CTGCCTTCGTACGTCGAAGTCGAAGTCGACCGTATCAGTCGCCTCGGAACGTCGAAGTCGAAGTCGACCA
TTCGTAAGAGGCTCACTCTCCCTTACACGGAGTGGATAACTAGTTAGGCGTGTACGGTGGGAGGCCTATA
TAAGCAGAGCTCGTTTAGTGAACCGTCAGATCGCCTGGAACGCGTACCGGTGTCGCCACCATGGTGAGCA
AGGGCGAGGAGGATAACATGGCCATCATCAAGGAGTTCATGCGCTTCAAGGTGCACATGGAGGGCTCCGT
GAACGGCCACGAGTTCGAGATCGAGGGCGAGGGCGAGGGCCGCCCCTACGAGGGCACCCAGACCGCCAAG
CTGAAGGTGACCAAGGGTGGCCCCCTGCCCTTCGCCTGGGACATCCTGTCCCCTCAGTTCATGTACGGCT
CCAAGGCCTACGTGAAGCACCCCGCCGACATCCCCGACTACTTGAAGCTGTCCTTCCCCGAGGGCTTCAA
GTGGGAGCGCGTGATGAACTTCGAGGACGGCGGCGTGGTGACCGTGACCCAGGACTCCTCCCTGCAGGAC
GGCGAGTTCATCTACAAGGTGAAGCTGCGCGGCACCAACTTCCCCTCCGACGGCCCCGTAATGCAGAAGA
AGACCATGGGCTGGCAGGCCTCCTCCGAGCGGATGTACCCCGAGGACGGCGCCCTGAAGGGCGAGATCAA
GCAGAGGCTGAAGCTGAAGGACGGCGGCCACTACGACGCTGAGGTCAAGACCACCTACAAGGCCAAGAAG
CCCGTGCAGCTGCCCGGCGCCTACAACGTCAACATCAAGTTGGACATCACCTCCCACAACGAGGACTACA
CCATCGTGGAACAGTACGAACGCGCCGAGGGCCGCCACTCCACCGGCGGCATGGACGAGCTGTACAAGTA
AAGCGGCCGCGACTCTAGAGTCGACCTGCAGGCATGCAAGCTTGATATCAAGCTTATCGATAATCAACCT
CTGGATTACAAAATTTGTGAAAGATTGACTGGTATTCTTAACTATGTTGCTCCTTTTACGCTATGTGGAT
ACGCTGCTTTAATGCCTTTGTATCATGCTATTGCTTCCCGTATGGCTTTCATTTTCTCCTCCTTGTATAA
ATCCTGGTTGCTGTCTCTTTATGAGGAGTTGTGGCCCGTTGTCAGGCAACGTGGCGTGGTGTGCACTGTG
TTTGCTGACGCAACCCCCACTGGTTGGGGCATTGCCACCACCTGTCAGCTCCTTTCCGGGACTTTCGCTT
TCCCCCTCCCTATTGCCACGGCGGAACTCATCGCCGCCTGCCTTGCCCGCTGCTGGACAGGGGCTCGGCT
GTTGGGCACTGACAATTCCGTGGTGTTGTCGGGGAAATCATCGTCCTTTCCTTGGCTGCTCGCCTGTGTT
GCCACCTGGATTCTGCGCGGGACGTCCTTCTGCTACGTCCCTTCGGCCCTCAATCCAGCGGACCTTCCTT
CCCGCGGCCTGCTGCCGGCTCTGCGGCCTCTTCCGCGTCTTCGCCTTCGCCCTCAGACGAGTCGGATCTC
CCTTTGGGCCGCCTCCCCGCAT
